>Addgene plasmid #36731 | TAL2302 | depositor partial sequence | sequence record 45924 | TAL2302 sequence 1640 bps
GAACCTGACCCCAGACCAGGTAGTCGCAATCGCGTCAAACGGAGGGGGAAAGCAAGCCCTGGAAACCGTG
CAAAGGTTGTTGCCGGTCCTTTGTCAAGACCACGGCCTTACACCGGAGCAAGTCGTGGCCATTGCAAGCA
ACATCGGTGGCAAACAGGCTCTTGAGACGGTTCAGAGACTTCTCCCAGTTCTCTGTCAAGCCCACGGGCT
GACTCCCGATCAAGTTGTAGCGATTGCGAATAACAATGGAGGGAAACAAGCATTGGAGACTGTCCAACGG
CTCCTTCCCGTGTTGTGTCAAGCCCACGGTTTGACGCCTGCACAAGTGGTCGCCATCGCCTCCAATATTG
GCGGTAAGCAGGCGCTGGAAACAGTACAGCGCCTGCTGCCTGTACTGTGCCAGGATCATGGACTGACCCC
AGACCAGGTAGTCGCAATCGCGTCACATGACGGGGGAAAGCAAGCCCTGGAAACCGTGCAAAGGTTGTTG
CCGGTCCTTTGTCAAGACCACGGCCTTACACCGGAGCAAGTCGTGGCCATTGCAAGCAATGGGGGTGGCA
AACAGGCTCTTGAGACGGTTCAGAGACTTCTCCCAGTTCTCTGTCAAGCCCACGGGCTGACTCCCGATCA
AGTTGTAGCGATTGCGTCCAACGGTGGAGGGAAACAAGCATTGGAGACTGTCCAACGGCTCCTTCCCGTG
TTGTGTCAAGCCCACGGTTTGACGCCTGCACAAGTGGTCGCCATCGCCTCCAATATTGGCGGTAAGCAGG
CGCTGGAAACAGTACAGCGCCTGCTGCCTGTACTGTGCCAGGATCATGGACTGACCCCAGACCAGGTAGT
CGCAATCGCGAACAATAATGGGGGAAAGCAAGCCCTGGAAACCGTGCAAAGGTTGTTGCCGGTCCTTTGT
CAAGACCACGGCCTTACACCGGAGCAAGTCGTGGCCATTGCAAATAATAACGGTGGCAAACAGGCTCTTG
AGACGGTTCAGAGACTTCTCCCAGTTCTCTGTCAAGCCCACGGGCTGACTCCCGATCAAGTTGTAGCGAT
TGCGTCCAACGGTGGAGGGAAACAAGCATTGGAGACTGTCCAACGGCTCCTTCCCGTGTTGTGTCAAGCC
CACGGTTTGACGCCTGCACAAGTGGTCGCCATCGCCTCCAATATTGGCGGTAAGCAGGCGCTGGAAACAG
TACAGCGCCTGCTGCCTGTACTGTGCCAGGATCATGGACTGACCCCAGACCAGGTAGTCGCAATCGCGTC
GAACATTGGGGGAAAGCAAGCCCTGGAAACCGTGCAAAGGTTGTTGCCGGTCCTTTGTCAAGACCACGGC
CTTACACCGGAGCAAGTCGTGGCCATTGCAAATAATAACGGTGGCAAACAGGCTCTTGAGACGGTTCAGA
GACTTCTCCCAGTTCTCTGTCAAGCCCACGGGCTGACTCCCGATCAAGTTGTAGCGATTGCGTCCAACGG
TGGAGGGAAACAAGCATTGGAGACTGTCCAACGGCTCCTTCCCGTGTTGTGTCAAGCCCACGGTTTGACG
CCTGCACAAGTGGTCGCCATCGCCTCCAATATTGGCGGTAAGCAGGCGCTGGAAACAGTACAGCGCCTGC
TGCCTGTACTGTGCCAGGATCATGGACTGA
