>Addgene plasmid #36731 | TAL2302 | addgene partial sequence | sequence record 48008 | CMV-F 5'-CGCAAATGGGCGGTAGGCGTG-3'
ACTAGAGAACCCACTGCTTACTGGCTTATCGAAATTAATACGACTCACTATAGGGAGACCCAAGCTGGCT
AGCACCATGGACTACAAAGACCATGACGGTGATTATAAAGATCATGACATCGATTACAAGGATGACGATG
ACAAGATGGCCCCCAAGAAGAAGAGGAAGGTGGGCATTCACCGCGGGGTACCTATGGTGGACTTGAGGAC
ACTCGGTTATTCGCAACAGCAACAGGAGAAAATCAAGCCTAAGGTCAGGAGCACCGTCGCGCAACACCAC
GAGGCGCTTGTGGGGCATGGCTTCACTCATGCGCATATTGTCGCGCTTTCACAGCACCCTGCGGCGCTTG
GGACGGTGGCTGTCAAATACCAAGATATGATTGCGGCCCTGCCCGAAGCCACGCACGAGGCAATTGTAGG
GGTCGGTAAACAGTGGTCGGGAGCGCGAGCACTTGAGGCGCTGCTGACTGTGGCGGGTGAGCTTAGGGGG
CCTCCGCTCCAGCTCGACACCGGGCAGCTGCTGAAGATCGCGAAGAGAGGGGGAGTAACAGCGGTAGAGG
CAGTGCACGCCTGGCGCAATGCGCTCACCGGGGCCCCCTTGAACCTGACCCCAGACCAGGTAGTCGCAAT
CGCGTCAAACGGAGGGGGAAAGCAAGCCCTGGAAACCGTGCAAAGGTTGTTGCCGGTCCTTTGTCAAGAC
CACGGCCTTACACCGGAGCAAGTCGTGGCCATTGCAAGCAACATCGGTGGCAAACAGGCTCTTGAGACGG
TTCAGAGACTTCTCCCAGTTCTCTGTCAAGCCCACGGGCTGACTCCCGATCAAGTTGTAGCGATTGCGAA
TAACAATGGAGGGAAACAAGCATTGGAGACTGTCCAACGGCTCCTTTCCGTGTTGTGTCAAGCCCACGGT
TTGAC
