[The description below was written by a language model from this plasmid's Addgene catalogue record.]
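Description:
TAL2302 is a mammalian expression plasmid encoding the left-hand monomer of a TALEN pair directed against the human BRCA2 gene. It is built on the JDS70 backbone (about 6.4 kb without insert), one of a set of TALEN receiver vectors, and is maintained in E. coli as a high-copy plasmid under ampicillin selection. The record does not list the bacterial origin of replication or any mammalian selection marker, and no feature table is provided, so details beyond the catalogue fields cannot be confirmed.

The roughly 1.6 kb insert is an array of TAL effector DNA-binding repeats, produced by the FLASH assembly method, that specifies an 18-nucleotide target site in BRCA2. It was cloned between two BsmBI sites, which were destroyed in the process; BsmBI is a type IIS enzyme, which allows seamless in-frame joining of the repeat array to flanking backbone sequences. The backbone supplies an N-terminal 3X FLAG tag for detection and a C-terminal wild-type FokI nuclease domain, so the complete open reading frame is a tagged TAL–FokI fusion. Expression in mammalian cells is driven by the CMV promoter, and the vector type also indicates a T7 promoter for in vitro synthesis of mRNA. The BGH reverse sequencing primer suggests a BGH polyadenylation region downstream, though this is not explicitly stated.

Because FokI cleaves as a dimer, this construct is meant to be used with a matching right-hand BRCA2 TALEN that binds the opposite strand nearby. This generates a double-strand break at the locus for targeted mutagenesis or genome editing in human cells.
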