Addgene plasmid #36731: TAL2302
Depositing lab: Keith Joung. Depositing organization: Massachusetts General Hospital. Publication: FLASH assembly of TALENs for high-throughput genome editing. Reyon D, Tsai SQ, Khayter C, Foden JA, Sander JD, Joung JK. Nat Biotechnol. 2012 Apr 8. doi: 10.1038/nbt.2170. PubMed 22484455.
Backbone
  Vector backbone: JDS70
  Backbone manufacturer: Joung lab (Addgene Plasmid # 32285)
  Backbone size w/o insert (bp): 6447
  Vector type: Mammalian, T7 for in vitro mRNA synthesis
Growth in bacteria
  Bacterial resistance: Ampicillin, 100 μg/mL
  Growth temperature: 37°C
  Growth strain: XL1 Blue
  Copy number: High Copy
Gene/Insert
  Gene/Insert name: BRCA2-TALEN_Left (alt name: BRCA2)
  Species: H. sapiens (human)
  Insert size (bp): 1640
  Entrez Gene: Brca2 (a.k.a. Fancd1, RAB163)
  Promoter: CMV
  Tag / fusion protein: 3X Flag (N terminal on backbone); WT FOKI (C terminal on backbone)
  Cloning method: Restriction Enzyme; 5′ cloning site BsmBI (destroyed during cloning); 3′ cloning site BsmBI (destroyed during cloning)
  Sequencing primers: 5′ CMV-F; 3′ BGH-rev
Terms and licenses: Academic/Nonprofit Terms; Industry Terms: Not Available to Industry
Depositor comments: Target binding site: TTAGACTTAGGTAAGTAA It is strongly recommended that users perform a diagnostic digest to verify this plasmid prior to use. For example, a double digest of the plasmid with BamHI and KpnI should result in two bands at 2.2kb and 5.9kb.
How to cite: TAL2302 was a gift from Keith Joung (Addgene plasmid # 36731 ; http://n2t.net/addgene:36731 ; RRID:Addgene_36731)
